>Addgene plasmid #188143 | pMXS-IRES-BLAST flag-CAD E1367A E1368A | addgene full sequence | sequence record 372249 | Addgene NGS Result
CCCGAAAAGTGCCACCTGCATAATGAAAGACCCCACCTGTAGGTTTGGCAAGCTAGCTTAAGTAACGCCA
TTTTGCAAGGCATGGAAAAATACATAACTGAGAATAGAAAAGTTCAGATCAAGGTCAGGAACAGATGGAA
CAGCTGAATATGGGCCAAACAGGATATCTGTGGTAAGCAGTTCCTGCCCCGGCTCAGGGCCAAGAACAGA
TGGAACAGCTGAATATGGGCCAAACAGGATATCTGTGGTAAGCAGTTCCTGCCCCGGCTCAGGGCCAAGA
ACAGATGGTCCCCAGATGCGGTCCAGCCCTCAGCAGTTTCTAGAGAACCATCAGATGTTTCCAGGGTGCC
CCAAGGACCTGAAATGACCCTGTGCCTTATTTGAACTAACCAATCAGTTCGCTTCTCGCTTCTGTTCGCG
CGCTTCTGCTCCCCGAGCTCAATAAAAGAGCCCACAACCCCTCACTCGGCGCGCCAGTCCTCCGATTGAC
TGAGTCGCCCGGGTACCCGTGTATCCAATAAACCCTCTTGCAGTTGCATCCGACTTGTGGTCTCGCTGTT
CCTTGGGAGGGTCTCCTCTGAGTGATTGACTACCCGTCAGCGGGGGTCTTTCATTTGGGGGCTCGTCCGG
GATCGGGAGACCCCTGCCCAGGGACCACCGACCCACCACCGGGAGGTAAGCTGGCCAGCAACTTATCTGT
GTCTGTCCGATTGTCTAGTGTCTATGACTGATTTTATGCGCCTGCGTCGGTACTAGTTAGCTAACTAGCT
CTGTATCTGGCGGACCCGTGGTGGAACTGACGAGTTCGGAACACCCGGCCGCAACCCTGGGAGACGTCCC
AGGGACTTCGGGGGCCGTTTTTGTGGCCCGACCTGAGTCCAAAAATCCCGATCGTTTTGGACTCTTTGGT
GCACCCCCCTAATAGGAGGGATATGTGGTTCTGGTAGGAGACGAGAACCTAAAACAGTTCCCGCCTCCGT
CTGAATTTTTGCTTTCGGTTTGGGACCGAAGCCGCGCCGCGCGTCTTGTCTGCTGCAGCATCGTTCTGTG
TTGTCTCTGTCTGACTGTGTTTCTGTATTTGTCTGAAAATTAGGGCCAGACTGTTACCACTCCCTTAAGT
TTGACCTTAGGTCACTGGAAAGATGTCGAGCGGATCGCTCACAACCAGTCGGTAGATGTCAAGAAGAGAC
GTTGGGTTACCTTCTGCTCTGCAGAATGGCCAACCTTTAACGTCGGATGGCCGCGAGACGGCACCTTTAA
CCGAGACCTCATCACCCAGGTTAAGATCAAGGTCTTTTCACCTGGCCCGCATGGACACCCAGACCAGGTC
CCCTACATCGTGACCTGGGAAGCCTTGGCTTTTGACCCCCCTCCCTGGGTCAAGCCCTTTGTACACCCTA
AGCCTCCGCCTCCTCTTCCTCCATCCGCCCCGTCTCTCCCCCTTGAACCTCCTCGTTCGACCCCGCCTCG
ATCCTCCCTTTATCCAGCCCTCACTCCTTCTCTAGGCGCCCCCATATGGCCATATGAGATCTTATATGGG
GCACCCCCGCCCCTTGTAAACTTCCCTGACCCTGACATGACAAGAGTTACTAACAGCCCCTCTCTCCAAG
CTCACTTACAGGCTCTCTACTTAGTCCAGCACGAAGTCTGGAGACCTCTGGCGGCAGCCTACCAAGAACA
ACTGGACCGACCGGTGGTACCTCACCCTTACCGAGTCGGCGACACAGTGTGGGTCCGCCGACACCAGACT
AAGAACCTAGAACCTCGCTGGAAAGGACCTTACACAGTCCTGCTGACCACCCCCACCGCCCTCAAAGTAG
ACGGCATCGCAGCTTGGATACACGCCGCCCACGTGAAGGCTGCCGACCCCGGGGGTGGACCATCCTCTAG
ACTGCCGGATCTAGCTAGTTAATTAAGGATCCATGGCGGCCCTAGTGTTGGAGGACGGGTCGGTCCTGCG
GGGCCAGCCCTTTGGGGCCGCCGTGTCGACTGCCGGGGAAGTGGTGTTTCAAACCGGCATGGTCGGCTAC
CCCGAGGCCCTCACTGATCCCTCCTACAAGGCACAGATCTTAGTGCTCACCTATCCTCTGATCGGCAACT
ATGGCATCCCCCCAGATGAAATGGATGAGTTCGGTCTCTGCAAGTGGTTTGAATCCTCGGGCATCCACGT
AGCAGCACTGGTAGTGGGAGAGTGCTGTCCTACTCCCAGCCACTGGAGTGCCACCCGCACCCTGCATGAG
TGGCTGCAGCAGCATGGCATCCCTGGCTTGCAAGGAGTAGACACTCGGGAGCTGACCAAGAAGTTGCGGG
AACAGGGGTCTCTGCTGGGGAAGCTGGTCCAGAATGGAACAGAACCTTCAAGTCTGCCATTCTTGGACCC
CAATGCCCGCCCCCTGGTACCAGAGGTCTCCATTAAGACTCCACGGGTATTCAATACAGGGGGTGCCCCT
CGGATCCTTGCTTTGGACTGTGGCCTCAAGTATAATCAGATCCGATGCCTCTGCCAGCGTGGGGCTGAGG
TCACTGTGGTACCCTGGGACCATGCACTAGACAGCCAAGAGTATGAGGGTCTCTTCTTAAGTAATGGGCC
TGGTGACCCTGCCTCCTATCCCAGTGTCGTATCCACACTGAGCCGTGTTTTATCTGAGCCTAATCCCCGA
CCTGTCTTTGGGATCTGCCTGGGACACCAGCTATTGGCCTTAGCCATTGGGGCCAAGACTTACAAGATGA
GATATGGGAACCGAGGCCATAACCAGCCCTGCTTGTTGGTGGGCTCTGGGCGCTGCTTTCTGACATCCCA
GAACCATGGGTTTGCTGTGGAGACAGACTCACTGCCAGCAGACTGGGCTCCTCTCTTCACCAACGCCAAT
GATGGTTCCAATGAAGGCATTGTGCACAACAGCTTGCCTTTCTTCAGTGTCCAGTTTCACCCAGAGCACC
AAGCTGGCCCTTCAGATATGGAACTGCTTTTCGATATCTTTCTGGAAACTGTGAAAGAGGCCACAGCTGG
GAACCCTGGGGGCCAGACAGTTAGAGAGCGGCTGACTGAGCGCCTCTGTCCCCCTGGGATTCCCACTCCC
GGCTCTGGACTTCCACCACCACGAAAGGTTCTGATCCTGGGCTCAGGGGGCCTCTCCATTGGCCAAGCTG
GAGAATTTGACTACTCGGGCTCTCAGGCAATTAAGGCCCTGAAGGAGGAAAACATCCAGACGTTGCTGAT
CAACCCCAATATTGCCACAGTGCAGACCTCCCAGGGGCTGGCCGACAAGGTCTATTTTCTTCCCATAACA
CCTCATTATGTAACCCAGGTGATACGTAATGAACGCCCCGATGGTGTGTTACTGACTTTTGGGGGCCAGA
CTGCTCTGAACTGTGGTGTGGAGCTGACCAAGGCCGGGGTGCTGGCTCGGTATGGGGTCCGGGTCCTGGG
CACACCAGTGGAGACCATTGAGCTGACCGAGGATCGACGGGCCTTTGCTGCCAGAATGGCAGAGATCGGA
GAGCATGTGGCCCCGAGCGAGGCAGCAAATTCTCTTGAACAGGCCCAGGCAGCCGCTGAACGGCTGGGGT
ACCCTGTGCTAGTGCGTGCAGCCTTTGCCCTGGGTGGCCTGGGCTCTGGCTTTGCCTCTAACAGGGAGGA
GCTCTCTGCTCTCGTGGCCCCAGCTTTTGCCCATACCAGCCAAGTGCTAGTAGACAAGTCTCTGAAGGGA
TGGAAGGAGATTGAGTACGAGGTGGTGAGAGACGCCTATGGCAACTGTGTCACGGTGTGTAACATGGAGA
ACTTGGACCCACTGGGCATCCACACTGGTGAGTCCATAGTGGTGGCCCCTAGCCAGACACTGAATGACAG
GGAGTATCAGCTCCTGAGGCAGACAGCTATCAAGGTGACCCAGCACCTGGGAATTGTTGGGGAGTGCAAT
GTGCAGTATGCCTTGAACCCTGAGTCTGAGCAGTATTACATCATTGAAGTGAATGCCAGGCTCTCTCGCA
GCTCTGCCCTGGCCAGTAAGGCCACAGGTTATCCACTGGCTTATGTGGCAGCCAAGCTAGCATTGGGCAT
CCCTTTGCCTGAGCTCAGGAACTCTGTGACAGGGGGTACAGCAGCCTTTGAACCCAGCGTGGATTATTGT
GTGGTGAAGATTCCTCGATGGGACCTTAGCAAGTTCCTGCGAGTCAGCACAAAGATTGGGAGCTGCATGA
AGAGCGTTGGTGAAGTCATGGGCATTGGGCGTTCATTTGAGGAGGCCTTCCAGAAGGCCCTGCGCATGGT
GGATGAGAACTGTGTGGGCTTTGATCACACAGTGAAACCAGTCAGCGATATGGAGTTGGAGACTCCAACA
GATAAGCGGATTTTTGTGGTGGCAGCTGCTTTGTGGGCTGGTTATTCAGTGGACCGCCTGTATGAGCTCA
CACGCATCGACCGCTGGTTCCTGCACCGAATGAAGCGTATCATCGCACATGCCCAGCTGCTAGAACAACA
CCGTGGACAGCCTTTGCCGCCAGACCTGCTGCAACAGGCCAAGTGTCTTGGCTTCTCAGACAAACAGATT
GCCCTTGCAGTTCTGAGCACAGAGCTGGCTGTTCGCAAGCTGCGTCAGGAACTGGGGATCTGTCCAGCAG
TGAAACAGATTGACACAGTTGCAGCTGAGTGGCCAGCCCAGACAAATTACCTATACCTAACGTATTGGGG
CACCACCCATGACCTCACCTTTCGAACACCTCATGTCCTAGTCCTTGGCTCTGGCGTCTACCGTATTGGC
TCTAGCGTTGAATTTGACTGGTGTGCTGTAGGCTGCATCCAGCAGCTCCGAAAGATGGGATATAAGACCA
TCATGGTGAACTATAACCCAGAGACAGTCAGCACCGACTATGACATGTGTGATCGACTCTACTTTGATGA
GATCTCTTTTGAGGTGGTGATGGACATCTATGAGCTCGAGAACCCTGAAGGTGTGATCCTATCCATGGGT
GGACAGCTGCCCAACAACATGGCCATGGCGTTGCATCGGCAGCAGTGCCGGGTGCTGGGCACCTCCCCTG
AAGCCATTGACTCGGCTGAGAACCGTTTCAAGTTTTCCCGGCTCCTTGACACCATTGGTATCAGCCAGCC
TCAGTGGAGGGAGCTCAGTGACCTCGAGTCTGCTCGCCAATTCTGCCAGACCGTGGGGTACCCCTGTGTG
GTGCGCCCCTCCTATGTGCTGAGCGGTGCTGCTATGAATGTGGCCTACACGGATGGAGACCTGGAGCGCT
TCCTGAGCAGCGCAGCAGCCGTCTCCAAAGAGCATCCCGTGGTCATCTCCAAGTTCATCCAGGAGGCTAA
GGAGATTGACGTGGATGCCGTGGCCTCTGATGGTGTGGTGGCAGCCATCGCCATCTCTGAGCATGTGGAG
AATGCAGGTGTGCATTCAGGTGATGCGACGCTGGTGACCCCCCCACAAGATATCACTGCCAAAACCCTGG
AGCGGATCAAAGCCATTGTGCATGCTGTGGGCCAGGAGCTACAGGTCACAGGACCCTTCAATCTGCAGCT
CATTGCCAAGGATGACCAGCTGAAAGTTATTGAATGCAACGTACGTGTCTCTCGCTCCTTCCCCTTCGTT
TCCAAGACACTGGGTGTGGACCTAGTAGCCTTGGCCACGCGGGTCATCATGGGGGAAGAAGTGGAACCTG
TGGGGCTAATGACTGGTTCTGGAGTTGTGGGAGTAAAGGTGCCTCAGTTCTCCTTCTCCCGCTTGGCGGG
TGCTGACGTGGTGTTGGGTGTGGAAATGACCAGTACTGGGGAGGTGGCCGGCTTTGGGGAGAGCCGCTGT
GAGGCATACCTCAAGGCCATGCTAAGCACTGGCTTTAAGATCCCCAAGAAGAATATCCTGCTGACCATTG
GCAGCTATAAGAACAAAAGCGAGCTGCTCCCAACTGTGCGGCTACTGGAGAGCCTGGGCTACAGCCTCTA
TGCCAGTCTCGGCACAGCTGACTTCTACACTGAGCATGGCGTCAAGGTAACAGCTGTGGACTGGCACTTT
GCGGCGGCTGTGGATGGTGAGTGCCCACCACAGCGGAGCATCCTGGAGCAGCTAGCTGAGAAAAACTTTG
AGCTGGTGATTAACCTGTCAATGCGTGGAGCTGGGGGCCGGCGTCTCTCTTCCTTTGTCACCAAGGGCTA
CCGCACCCGACGCTTGGCCGCTGACTTCTCCGTGCCCCTAATCATCGATATCAAGTGCACCAAACTCTTT
GTGGAGGCCCTAGGCCAGATCGGGCCAGCCCCTCCTTTGAAGGTGCATGTTGACTGTATGACCTCCCAAA
AGCTTGTGCGACTGCCGGGATTGATTGATGTCCATGTGCACCTGCGGGAACCAGGTGGGACACATAAGGA
GGACTTTGCTTCAGGCACAGCCGCTGCCCTGGCTGGGGGTATCACCATGGTGTGTGCCATGCCTAATACC
CGGCCCCCCATCATTGACGCCCCTGCTCTGGCCCTGGCCCAGAAGCTGGCAGAGGCTGGCGCCCGGTGCG
ACTTTGCGCTATTCCTTGGGGCCTCGTCTGAAAATGCAGGAACCTTGGGCACCGTGGCCGGGTCTGCAGC
CGGGCTGAAGCTTTACCTCAATGAGACCTTCTCTGAGCTGCGGCTGGACAGCGTGGTCCAGTGGATGGAG
CATTTCGAGACATGGCCCTCCCACCTCCCCATTGTGGCTCACGCGGAGCAGCAAACCGTGGCTGCTGTCC
TCATGGTGGCTCAGCTCACTCAGCGCTCAGTGCACATATGTCACGTGGCACGGAAGGAGGAGATCCTGCT
AATTAAAGCTGCAAAGGCACGGGGCTTGCCAGTGACCTGCGAGGTGGCTCCCCACCACCTGTTCCTAAGC
CATGATGACCTGGAGCGCCTGGGGCCTGGGAAGGGGGAGGTCCGGCCTGAGCTTGGCTCCCGCCAGGATG
TGGAAGCCCTGTGGGAGAACATGGCTGTCATCGACTGCTTTGCCTCAGACCATGCTCCCCATACCTTGGA
GGAGAAGTGTGGGTCCAGGCCCCCACCTGGGTTCCCAGGGTTAGAGACCATGCTGCCACTACTCCTGACG
GCTGTAAGCGAGGGCCGGCTCAGCCTGGACGACCTGCTGCAGCGATTGCACCACAATCCTCGGCGCATCT
TTCACCTGCCTCCGCAGGAGGACACCTATGTGGAGGTGGATCTGGAGCATGAGTGGACAATTCCCAGCCA
CATGCCCTTCTCCAAGGCCCACTGGACACCTTTTGAAGGGCAGAAAGTGAAGGGCACCGTCCGCCGTGTG
GTCCTGCGAGGGGAGGTTGCCTATATCGATGGGCAGGTTCTGGTACCCCCGGGCTATGGACAGGATGTAC
GGAAGTGGCCACAGGGGGCTGTTCCTCAGCTCCCACCCTCAGCCCCTGCCACTAGTGAGATGACCACGAC
ACCTGAAAGACCCCGCCGTGGCATCCCAGGGCTTCCTGATGGCCGCTTCCATCTGCCGCCCCGAATCCAT
CGAGCCTCCGACCCAGGTTTGCCAGCTGAGGAGCCAAAGGAGAAGTCCTCTCGGAAGGTAGCCGAGCCAG
AGCTGATGGGAACCCCTGATGGCACCTGCTACCCTCCACCACCAGTACCGAGACAGGCATCTCCCCAGAA
CCTGGGGACCCCTGGCTTGCTGCACCCCCAGACCTCACCCCTGCTGCACTCATTAGTGGGCCAACATATC
CTGTCCGTCCAGCAGTTCACCAAGGATCAGATGTCTCACCTGTTCAATGTGGCACACACACTGCGTATGA
TGGTGCAGAAGGAGCGGAGCCTCGACATCCTGAAGGGGAAGGTCATGGCCTCCATGTTCTATGAAGTGAG
CACACGGACCAGCAGCTCCTTTGCAGCAGCCATGGCCCGGCTGGGAGGTGCTGTGCTCAGCTTCTCGGAA
GCCACATCGTCCGTCCAGAAGGGCGAATCCCTGGCTGACTCCGTGCAGACCATGAGCTGCTATGCCGACG
TCGTCGTGCTCCGGCACCCCCAGCCTGGAGCAGTGGAGCTGGCCGCCAAGCACTGCCGGAGGCCAGTGAT
CAATGCTGGGGATGGGGTCGGAGAGCACCCCACCCAGGCCCTGCTGGACATCTTCACCATCCGTGAGGAG
CTGGGAACTGTCAATGGCATGACGATCACGATGGTGGGTGACCTGAAGCACGGACGCACAGTACATTCCC
TGGCCTGCCTGCTCACCCAGTATCGTGTCAGCCTGCGCTACGTGGCACCTCCCAGCCTGCGCATGCCACC
CACTGTGCGGGCCTTCGTGGCCTCCCGCGGCACCAAGCAGGAGGAATTCGAGAGCATTGAGGAGGCGCTG
CCTGACACTGATGTGCTCTACATGACTCGAATCCAGAAGGAACGATTTGGCTCTACCCAGGAGTACGAAG
CTTGCTTTGGTCAGTTCATCCTCACTCCCCACATCATGACCCGGGCCAAGAAGAAGATGGTGGTGATGCA
CCCGATGCCCCGTGTCAACGAGATAAGCGTGGAAGTGGACTCGGATCCCCGCGCAGCCTACTTCCGCCAG
GCTGAGAACGGCATGTACATCCGCATGGCTCTGTTAGCCACCGTGCTGGGCCGTTTCGACTACAAAGACG
ATGACGACAAGTAGGAATTCCTGCAGGCCTCGAGGGCCGGCGCGCCGCGGCCGCTACGTAAATTCCGCCC
CCCCCCCCCCTCTCCCTCCCCCCCCCCTAACGTTACTGGCCGAAGCCGCTTGGAATAAGGCCGGTGTGCG
TTTGTCTATATGTTATTTTCCACCATATTGCCGTCTTTTGGCAATGTGAGGGCCCGGAAACCTGGCCCTG
TCTTCTTGACGAGCATTCCTAGGGGTCTTTCCCCTCTCGCCAAAGGAATGCAAGGTCTGTTGAATGTCGT
GAAGGAAGCAGTTCCTCTGGAAGCTTCTTGAAGACAAACAACGTCTGTAGCGACCCTTTGCAGGCAGCGG
AACCCCCCACCTGGCGACAGGTGCCTCTGCGGCCAAAAGCCACGTGTATAAGATACACCTGCAAAGGCGG
CACAACCCCAGTGCCACGTTGTGAGTTGGATAGTTGTGGAAAGAGTCAAATGGCTCTCCTCAAGCGTATT
CAACAAGGGGCTGAAGGATGCCCAGAAGGTACCCCATTGTATGGGATCTGATCTGGGGCCTCGGTGCACA
TGCTTTACATGTGTTTAGTCGAGGTTAAAAAAACGTCTAGGCCCCCCGAACCACGGGGACGTGGTTTTCC
TTTGAAAAACACGATGATAATATGGCCACAACCATGGTTCCTTTGTCTCAAGAAGAATCCACCCTCATTG
AAAGAGCAACGGCTACAATCAACAGCATCCCCATCTCTGAAGACTACAGCGTCGCCAGCGCAGCTCTCTC
TAGCGACGGCCGCATCTTCACTGGTGTCAATGTATATCATTTTACTGGGGGACCTTGTGCAGAACTCGTG
GTGCTGGGCACTGCTGCTGCTGCGGCAGCTGGCAACCTGACTTGTATCGTCGCGATCGGAAATGAGAACA
GGGGCATCTTGAGCCCCTGCGGACGGTGCCGACAGGTGCTTCTCGATCTGCATCCTGGGATCAAAGCCAT
AGTGAAGGACAGTGATGGACAGCCGACGGCAGTTGGGATTCGTGAATTGCTGCCCTCTGGTTATGTGTGG
GAGGGCTAAGTCGACGATAAAATAAAAGATTTTATTTAGTCTCCAGAAAAAGGGGGGAATGAAAGACCCC
ACCTGTAGGTTTGGCAAGCTAGCTTAAGTAACGCCATTTTGCAAGGCATGGAAAAATACATAACTGAGAA
TAGAGAAGTTCAGATCAAGGTCAGGAACAGATGGAACAGCTGAATATGGGCCAAACAGGATATCTGTGGT
AAGCAGTTCCTGCCCCGGCTCAGGGCCAAGAACAGATGGAACAGCTGAATATGGGCCAAACAGGATATCT
GTGGTAAGCAGTTCCTGCCCCGGCTCAGGGCCAAGAACAGATGGTCCCCAGATGCGGTCCAGCCCTCAGC
AGTTTCTAGAGAACCATCAGATGTTTCCAGGGTGCCCCAAGGACCTGAAATGACCCTGTGCCTTATTTGA
ACTAACCAATCAGTTCGCTTCTCGCTTCTGTTCGCGCGCTTCTGCTCCCCGAGCTCAATAAAAGAGCCCA
CAACCCCTCACTCGGGGCGCCAGTCCTCCGATTGACTGAGTCGCCCGGGTACCCGTGTATCCAATAAACC
CTCTTGCAGTTGCATCCGACTTGTGGTCTCGCTGTTCCTTGGGAGGGTCTCCTCTGAGTGATTGACTACC
CGTCAGCGGGGGTCTTTCACATGCAGCATGTATCAAAATTAATTTGGTTTTTTTTCTTAAGTATTTACAT
TAAATGGCCATAGTTGCATTAATGAATCGGCCAACGCGCGGGGAGAGGCGGTTTGCGTATTGGGCGCTCT
TCCGCTTCCTCGCTCACTGACTCGCTGCGCTCGGTCGTTCGGCTGCGGCGAGCGGTATCAGCTCACTCAA
AGGCGGTAATACGGTTATCCACAGAATCAGGGGATAACGCAGGAAAGAACATGTGAGCAAAAGGCCAGCA
AAAGGCCAGGAACCGTAAAAAGGCCGCGTTGCTGGCGTTTTTCCATAGGCTCCGCCCCCCTGACGAGCAT
CACAAAAATCGACGCTCAAGTCAGAGGTGGCGAAACCCGACAGGACTATAAAGATACCAGGCGTTTCCCC
CTGGAAGCTCCCTCGTGCGCTCTCCTGTTCCGACCCTGCCGCTTACCGGATACCTGTCCGCCTTTCTCCC
TTCGGGAAGCGTGGCGCTTTCTCATAGCTCACGCTGTAGGTATCTCAGTTCGGTGTAGGTCGTTCGCTCC
AAGCTGGGCTGTGTGCACGAACCCCCCGTTCAGCCCGACCGCTGCGCCTTATCCGGTAACTATCGTCTTG
AGTCCAACCCGGTAAGACACGACTTATCGCCACTGGCAGCAGCCACTGGTAACAGGATTAGCAGAGCGAG
GTATGTAGGCGGTGCTACAGAGTTCTTGAAGTGGTGGCCTAACTACGGCTACACTAGAAGAACAGTATTT
GGTATCTGCGCTCTGCTGAAGCCAGTTACCTTCGGAAAAAGAGTTGGTAGCTCTTGATCCGGCAAACAAA
CCACCGCTGGTAGCGGTGGTTTTTTTGTTTGCAAGCAGCAGATTACGCGCAGAAAAAAAGGATCTCAAGA
AGATCCTTTGATCTTTTCTACGGGGTCTGACGCTCAGTGGAACGAAAACTCACGTTAAGGGATTTTGGTC
ATGAGATTATCAAAAAGGATCTTCACCTAGATCCTTTTGCGGCCGGCCGCAAATCAATCTAAAGTATATA
TGAGTAAACTTGGTCTGACAGTTACCAATGCTTAATCAGTGAGGCACCTATCTCAGCGATCTGTCTATTT
CGTTCATCCATAGTTGCCTGACTCCCCGTCGTGTAGATAACTACGATACGGGAGGGCTTACCATCTGGCC
CCAGTGCTGCAATGATACCGCGAGACCCACGCTCACCGGCTCCAGATTTATCAGCAATAAACCAGCCAGC
CGGAAGGGCCGAGCGCAGAAGTGGTCCTGCAACTTTATCCGCCTCCATCCAGTCTATTAATTGTTGCCGG
GAAGCTAGAGTAAGTAGTTCGCCAGTTAATAGTTTGCGCAACGTTGTTGCCATTGCTACAGGCATCGTGG
TGTCACGCTCGTCGTTTGGTATGGCTTCATTCAGCTCCGGTTCCCAACGATCAAGGCGAGTTACATGATC
CCCCATGTTGTGCAAAAAAGCGGTTAGCTCCTTCGGTCCTCCGATCGTTGTCAGAAGTAAGTTGGCCGCA
GTGTTATCACTCATGGTTATGGCAGCACTGCATAATTCTCTTACTGTCATGCCATCCGTAAGATGCTTTT
CTGTGACTGGTGAGTACTCAACCAAGTCATTCTGAGAATAGTGTATGCGGCGACCGAGTTGCTCTTGCCC
GGCGTCAATACGGGATAATACCGCGCCACATAGCAGAACTTTAAAAGTGCTCATCATTGGAAAACGTTCT
TCGGGGCGAAAACTCTCAAGGATCTTACCGCTGTTGAGATCCAGTTCGATGTAACCCACTCGTGCACCCA
ACTGATCTTCAGCATCTTTTACTTTCACCAGCGTTTCTGGGTGAGCAAAAACAGGAAGGCAAAATGCCGC
AAAAAAGGGAATAAGGGCGACACGGAAATGTTGAATACTCATACTCTTCCTTTTTCAATATTATTGAAGC
ATTTATCAGGGTTATTGTCTCATGAGCGGATACATATTTGAATGTATTTAGAAAAATAAACAAATAGGGG
TTCCGCGCACATTTC
Features (pLannotate 1.2.2; 14 found; start..end, strand, type, name):
     22..615     +  LTR            LTR: long terminal repeat from Moloney murine leukemia virus
    678..877     +  misc_feature   MMLV Ψ: packaging signal of Moloney murine leukemia virus (MMLV)
    929..1017    +  misc_feature   MESV Ψ (fragment): packaging signal of murine embryonic stem cell virus
   1094..1510    +  CDS            gag (truncated): truncated Moloney murine leukemia virus (MMLV) gag gene lacking the start codon
   1520..1894    +  misc_feature   pol region: Moloney murine leukemia virus (MMLV) pol region containing the splice acceptor site
   1923..8597    +  CDS            CAD: PYR1_HUMAN - Experimental evidence at protein level: Swiss-Prot protein existence level 1. This protein is a 'fusion' protein encoding four enzymatic activities of the pyrimidine pathway (GATase, CPSase, ATCase and DHOase). From Homo sapiens (Human).
   8798..9260    +  misc_feature   IRES: internal ribosome entry site (IRES) of the encephalomyocarditis virus (EMCV)
   9280..9669    +  CDS            BSD: blasticidin S deaminase; Aspergillus terreus BSD; confers resistance to blasticidin
   9718..9839    +  LTR            3' LTR (ΔU3) (fragment): self-inactivating 3' long terminal repeat (LTR) from Moloney murine leukemia virus
   9840..10309   +  LTR            LTR: long terminal repeat from Moloney murine leukemia virus
  10375..10427   -  CDS            lacI (fragment): lac repressor; lacI; The lac repressor binds to the lac operator to inhibit transcription in E. coli. This inhibition can be relieved by adding lactose or isopropyl-β-D-thiogalactopyranoside (IPTG).
  10610..11198   -  rep_origin     ori: high-copy-number ColE1/pMB1/pBR322/pUC origin of replication
  11362..12222   -  CDS            AmpR: β-lactamase; bla; confers resistance to ampicillin, carbenicillin, and related antibiotics
  12223..12327   -  promoter       AmpR promoter: bla
