[The description below was written by a language model from this plasmid's Addgene catalogue record and pLannotate feature annotations shown in this document.]
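Description:
pMXS-IRES-BLAST flag-CAD E1367A E1368A is a Moloney murine leukemia virus-based retroviral vector for stable expression of a mutant human CAD protein in mammalian cells. It is maintained in E. coli through a high-copy ColE1/pUC-type origin and an ampicillin resistance gene with its bla promoter. The retroviral portion consists of a 5' MMLV LTR, the MMLV packaging signal (with an annotated MESV Ψ fragment), a truncated gag lacking its start codon, and a pol region supplying a splice acceptor, closed by a 3' LTR. These elements allow the transcript to be packaged into virions when gag, pol and env are provided in trans. No separate internal promoter is annotated, so expression of the payload presumably comes from the 5' LTR.

The insert, added by Gibson cloning, is the roughly 6.7 kb human CAD coding sequence. CAD is the multifunctional enzyme that combines glutamine amidotransferase, carbamoyl-phosphate synthetase, aspartate transcarbamylase and dihydroorotase activities of de novo pyrimidine synthesis. It carries Glu1367Ala and Glu1368Ala substitutions, plus silent changes that remove the PAM site for a CAD-targeting sgRNA, making the cDNA resistant to Cas9 cutting. That design suits re-expression in cells whose endogenous CAD has been knocked out. A Flag tag is present, but the record is inconsistent about its position: the purpose statement says C-terminal, while the tag field says N-terminal, and the feature table does not annotate it. Downstream, an EMCV IRES drives translation of blasticidin S deaminase from the same transcript, linking blasticidin selection to CAD expression. The associated work concerns allosteric regulation of CAD during the cell cycle.
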