Addgene plasmid #188143: pMXS-IRES-BLAST flag-CAD E1367A E1368A
Purpose: Expresses C-terminal flag-tagged human CAD E1367A E1368A in mammalian cells
Depositing lab: Richard Possemato. Depositing organization: NYU Grossman School of Medicine. Publication: Allosteric regulation of CAD modulates de novo pyrimidine synthesis during the cell cycle. Shin J, Mir H, Khurram MA, Fujihara KM, Dynlacht BD, Cardozo TJ, Possemato R. Nat Metab. 2023 Feb 6. doi: 10.1038/s42255-023-00735-9. PubMed 36747088.
Backbone
  Vector backbone: pMXS-IRES-BLAST
  Backbone size w/o insert (bp): 5623
  Vector type: Mammalian Expression, Retroviral
  Selectable markers: Blasticidin
Growth in bacteria
  Bacterial resistance: Ampicillin, 100 μg/mL
  Growth temperature: 37°C
  Growth strain: NEB Stable
  Copy number: High Copy
Gene/Insert
  Gene/Insert name: CAD (alt name: carbamoyl-phosphate synthetase 2, aspartate transcarbamylase, and dihydroorotase)
  Species: H. sapiens (human)
  Insert size (bp): 6702
  Mutation: TCC -> AGT silent mutations at nt439-441 eliminating PAM site for sgRNA target sequence 5'-ATTGGGGTCCAAGAATGGCA-3' and A -> C mutations at nt6022/6025 for Glu1367/Glu1368 -> Ala mutations of CAD
  Entrez Gene: CAD (a.k.a. CDG1Z, DEE50, EIEE50, GATD4)
  Tag / fusion protein: Flag tag (N terminal on insert)
  Cloning method: Gibson Cloning
  Sequencing primers: 5′ AGTAGACGGCATCGCAGCTTGGATA; 3′ CGGAATTTACGTAGCGGCCGC
Terms and licenses: Academic/Nonprofit Terms; Industry Terms: Not Available to Industry
How to cite: pMXS-IRES-BLAST flag-CAD E1367A E1368A was a gift from Richard Possemato (Addgene plasmid # 188143 ; http://n2t.net/addgene:188143 ; RRID:Addgene_188143)
